>Addgene plasmid #79542 | pNR160 | depositor full sequence | sequence record 148754 | pNR160 sequence 7878 bps
CCGTATATCCTTACTGGCTTCCGCAGAGGTCAATCCGAATATTTCAGCATATTTAGCAACATGGATCTCG
CAGATACCGTCATGTTCCTGTAGGGTGCCATCAGATTTTCTGATCTGGTCAACGAACAGATACAGCATAC
GTTTTTGATCCCGGGAGAGACTATATGCCGCCTCAGTGAGGTCGTTTGACTGGACGATTCGCGGGCTATT
TTTACGTTTCTTGTGATTGATAACCGCTGTTTCCGCCATGACAGATCCATGTGAAGTGTGACAAGTTTTT
AGATTGTCACACTAAATAAAAAAGAGTCAATAAGCAGGGATAACTTTGTGAAAAAACAGCTTCTTCTGAG
GGCAATTTGTCACAGGGTTAAGGGCAATTTGTCACAGACAGGACTGTCATTTGAGGGTGATTTGTCACAC
TGAAAGGGCAATTTGTCACAACACCTTCTCTAGAACCAGCATGGATAAAGGCCTACAAGGCGCTCTAAAA
AAGAAGATCTAAAAACTATAAAAAAAATAATTATAAAAATATCCCCGTGGATAAGTGGATAACCCCAAGG
GAAGTTTTTTCAGGCATCGTGTGTAAGCAGAATATATAAGTGCTGTTCCCTGGTGCTTCCTCGCTCACTC
GACCGGGAGGGTTCGAGAAGGGGGGGCACCCCCCTTCGGCGTGCGCGGTCACGCGCACAGGGCGCAGCCC
TGGTTAAAAACAAGGTTTATAAATATTGGTTTAAAAGCAGGTTAAAAGACAGGTTAGCGGTGGCCGAAAA
ACGGGCGGAAACCCTTGCAAATGCTGGATTTTCTGCCTGTGGACAGCCCCTCAAATGTCAATAGGTGCGC
CCCTCATCTGTCAGCACTCTGCCCCTCAAGTGTCAAGGATCGCGCCCCTCATCTGTCAGTAGTCGCGCCC
CTCAAGTGTCAATACCGCAGGGCACTTATCCCCAGGCTTGTCCACATCATCTGTGGGAAACTCGCGTAAA
ATCAGGCGTTTTCGCCGATTTGCGAGGCTGGCCAGCTCCACGTCGCCGGCCGAAATCGAGCCTGCCCCTC
ATCTGTCAACGCCGCGCCGGGTGAGTCGGCCCCTCAAGTGTCAACGTCCGCCCCTCATCTGTCAGTGAGG
GCCAAGTTTTCCGCGAGGTATCCACAACGCCGGCGGCCGGCCGCGGTGTCTCGCACACGGCTTCGACGGC
GTTTCTGGCGCGTTTGCAGGGCCATAGACGGCCGCCAGCCCAGCGGCGAGGGCAACCAGCCGAGGGCTTC
GCCCTGTCGCTCGACTGCGGCGAGCACTACTGGCTGTAAAAGGACAGACCACATCATGGTTCTGTGTTCA
TTAGGTTGTTCTGTCCATTGCTGACATAATCCGCTCCACTTCAACGTAACACCGCACGAAGATTTCTATT
GTTCCTGAAGGCATATTCAAATCGTTTTCGTTACCGCTTGCAGGCATCATGACAGAACACTACTTCCTAT
AAACGCTACACAGGCTCCTGAGATTAATAATGCGGATCTCTACGATAATGGGAGATTTTCCCGACTGTTT
CGTTCGCTTCTCAGTGGATAACAGCCAGCTTCTCTGTTTAACAGACAAAAACAGCATATCCACTCAGTTC
CACATTTCCATATAAAGGCCAAGGCATTTATTCTCAGGATAATTGTTTCAGCATCGCAACCGCATCAGAC
TCCGGCATCGCAAACTGCACCCGGTGCCGGGCAGCCACATCCAGCGCAAAAACCTTCGTGTAGACTTCCG
TTGAACTGATGGACTTATGTCCCATCAGGCTTTGCAGAACTTTCAGCGGTATACCGGCATACAGCATGTG
CATCGCATAGGAATGGCGGAACGTATGTGGTGTGACCGGAACAGAGAACGTCACACCGTCAGCAGCAGCG
GCGGCAACCGCCTCCCCAATCCAGGTCCTGACCGTTCTGTCCGTCACTTCCCAGATCCGCGCTTTCTCTG
TCCTTCCTGTGCGACGGTTACGCCGCTCCATGAGCTTATCGCGAATAAATACCTGTGACGGAAGATCACT
TCGCAGAATAAATAAATCCTGGTGTCCCTGTTGATACCGGGAAGCCCTGGGCCAACTTTTGGCGAAAATG
AGACGTTGATCGGCACGTAAGAGGTTCCAACTTTCACCATAATGAAATAAGATCACTACCGGGCGTATTT
TTTGAGTTATCGAGATTTTCAGGAGCTAAGGAAGCTAAAATGGAGAAAAAAATCACTGGATATACCACCG
TTGATATATCCCAATGGCATCGTAAAGAACATTTTGAGGCATTTCAGTCAGTTGCTCAATGTACCTATAA
CCAGACCGTTCAGCTGGATATTACGGCCTTTTTAAAGACCGTAAAGAAAAATAAGCACAAGTTTTATCCG
GCCTTTATTCACATTCTTGCCCGCCTGATGAATGCTCATCCGGAATTTCGTATGGCAATGAAAGACGGTG
AGCTGGTGATATGGGATAGTGTTCACCCTTGTTACACCGTTTTCCATGAGCAAACTGAAACGTTTTCATC
GCTCTGGAGTGAATACCACGACGATTTCCGGCAGTTTCTACACATATATTCGCAAGATGTGGCGTGTTAC
GGTGAAAACCTGGCCTATTTCCCTAAAGGGTTTATTGAGAATATGTTTTTCGTCTCAGCCAATCCCTGGG
TGAGTTTCACCAGTTTTGATTTAAACGTGGCCAATATGGACAACTTCTTCGCCCCCGTTTTCACCATGGG
CAAATATTATACGCAAGGCGACAAGGTGCTGATGCCGCTGGCGATTCAGGTTCATCATGCCGTTTGTGAT
GGCTTCCATGTCGGCAGAATGCTTAATGAATTACAACAGTACTGCGATGAGTGGCAGGGCGGGGCGTAAG
ACGTCTAAGTAAGTGCCCATTCAGCCAGTATAACCAGATAAAAAAAATCCTTAGCTTTCGCTAAGGATGA
TTTCTGTCAGCCAGGAAGGTATAACAGGAAAAATTAAAGGGGAGATAAAATCCCCCCTTTTTGGTTAACT
CGAGGATTCGAAAAGGTGAAATCTCCTTTCACGGCCCATTCCTCATGGATGGGCCGTTTATTTCCCCGAG
CCAGACGTCCACCATACCTTCGATATTCGCGCCCACTCTCCCATTAGTCGGAGTGGATGTGTTGCGATTG
CCCGCTAGATCAATGTGCACGTCGAGTGCGGTATTCCTCTGGGCATGCCAACACAATTAACATCTCAATC
AAGGTAAATGCTTTTTGCTTTTTTTGCCGTGGTGCGGATCTAGCTACCCGCACTTGAGTCCACGGCTGAT
GCCAACACAATTAACATCAGAATCAAGGTAAATGCTTTTTGCTTTTTTTGCGGGCTCACTAGGGAATGGC
GTCGTCCGTGACATTCTGTGCGCGGCCGGCTTGTCGACGACGGCGGTCTCCGTCGTCAGGATCATCCGGG
CCAGCGGCTGTCTATGCCAGAAGTCGGTCAGGTCGGAGTCCTAGAAAGGAGTTTTTTAGTTACCTTAATT
CTAATAAACGAAATAAAAACTCGCCGTTCGCGCGACATGACATGCCGACACAATCTCCCTGCTCAGGTCG
TGGTTTGTCTGGTCAACCACCGCGGTCTCAGTGGTGTACGGTACAAACCCCGACGCAATAGCGCCAACCA
TGCACCATAGCCAGCCTGACAGTAGCCAAAGGAGTTTTTTAGTTACCTTAATTGAAATAAACGAAATAAA
AACTCGCGCAGCTGAGAGCGACACAGTTGCCTCACTCCTAGGGTGTAATAGGCACTAAAAGAGTGATATG
GCACGCGCATGTGGAACGCCGTTAGAGGGTTGCTGAGCCATCGTGGTCCTTAGACTCGGGAAAAACAAAA
ACCCGCCGAAGCGGGTTAAGTGCGGGGCGGCTAGCCCGCCACCTAAGTTATGAGTCAGGAAAAAAGGCGA
CAGAGTAATCTGTCGCCTTTTTTCTTTGCTTGCTTTGTAATCACTCGATGACCAAAAGTAAAAACCCGCC
GAAGCGGGTTTTTACGTAAAACAGGTGAAACTGACGCTAGCCGGTCACATGTCAATACTTGCCCTTGACA
GGCATTGATGGAATCGTAGTCTCACGCTGATAGTCTGATCGACAATACAAGTGGGACCGTGGTCCCAGAC
CGATAATCAGACCGACAACACGAGTGGGATCGTGGTCCCAGACTAATAATCAGACCGACGATACGAGTGG
GACCGTGGTCCCAGACTAATAATCAGACCGACGATACGAGTGGGACCGTGGTTCCAGACTAATAATCAGA
CCGACGATACGAGTGGGACCGTGGTCCCAGACTAATAATCAGACCGACGATACGAGTGGGACCATGGTCC
CAGACTAATAATCAGACCGACGATACGAGTGGGACCGTGGTCCCAGTCTGATTATCAGACCGACGATACG
AGTGGGACCGTGGTCCCAGACTAATAATCAGACCGACGATACGAGTGGGACCGTGGTCCCAGACTAATAA
TCAGACCGACGATACGAGTGGGACCGTGGTCCCAGTCTGATTATCAGACCGACGATACAAGTGGAACAGT
GGGCCCAGAGAGAATATTCAGGCCAGTTATGCTTTCTGGCCTGTAACAAAGGACATTAAGTAAAGACAGA
TAAACGTAGACTAAAACGTGGTCGCATCAGGGTGCTGGCTTTTCAAGTTCCTTAAGAATGGCCTCAATTT
TCTCTATACACTCAGTTGGAACACGGGACCTGTCCAGGTTAAGCACCATTTTATCGCCCTTATACAATAC
TGTCGCTCCAGGAGCAAACTGATGTCGTGAGCTTAAACTAGTTCTTGATGCAGATGACGTTTTAAGCACA
GAAGTTAAAAGAGTGATAACTTCTTCAGCTTCAAATATCACCCCAGCTTTTTTCTGCTCATGAAGGTTAG
ATGCCTGCTGCTTAAGTAATTCCTCTTTATCTGTAAAGGCTTTTTGAAGTGCATCACCTGACCGGGCAGA
TAGTTCACCGGGGTGAGAAAAAAGAGCAACAACTGATTTAGGCAATTTGGCGGTGTTGATACAGCGGGTA
ATAATCTTACGTGAAATATTTTCCGCATCAGCCAGCGCAGAAATATTTCCAGCAAATTCATTCTGCAATC
GGCTTGCATAACGCTGACCACGTTCATAAGCACTTGTTGGGCGATAATCGTTACCCAATCTGGATAATGC
AGCCATCTGCTCATCATCCAGCTCGCCAACCAGAACACGATAATCACTTTCGGTAAGTGCAGCAGCTTTA
CGACGGCGACTCCCATCGGCAATTTCTATGACACCAGATACTCTTCGACCGAACGCCGGTGTCTGTTGAC
CAGTCAGTAGAAAAGAAGGGATGAGATCATCCAGTGCGTCCTCAGTAAGCAGCTCCTGGTCACGTTCATT
ACCTGACCATACCCGAGAGGTCTTCTCAACACTATCACCCCGGAGCACTTCAAGAGTAAACTTCACATCC
CGACCACATACAGGCAAAGTAATGGCATTACCGCGAGCCATTACTCCTACGCGCGCAATTAACGAATCCA
CCATCGGGGCAGCTGGTGTCGATAACGAAGTATCTTCAACCGGTTGAGTATTGAGCGTATGTTTTGGAAT
AACAGGCGCACGCTTCATTATCTAATCTCCCAGCGTGGTTTAATCAGACGATCGAAAATTTCATTGCAGA
CAGGTTCCCAAATAGAAAGAGCATTTCTCCAGGCACCAGTTGAAGAGCGTTGATCAATGGCCTGTTCAAA
AACAGTTCTCATCCGGATCTGACCTTTACCAACTTCATCCGTTTCACGTACAACATTTTTTAGAACCATG
CTTCCCCAGGCATCCCGAATTTGCTCCTCCATCCACGGGGACTGAGAGCCATTACTATTGCTGTATTTGG
TAAGCAAAATACGTACATCAGGCTCGAACCCTTTAAGATCAACGTTCTTGAGCAGATCACGAAGCATATC
GAAAAACTGCAGTGCGGAGGTGTAGTCAAACAACTCAGCAGGCGTGGGAACAATCAGCACATCAGCAGCA
CATACGACATTAATCGTGCCGATACCCAGGTTAGGCGCGCTGTCAATAACTATGACATCATAGTCATGAG
CAACAGTTTCAATGGCCAGTCGGAGCATCAGGTGTGGATCGGTGGGCAGTTTACCTTCATCAAATTTGCC
CATTAACTCAGTTTCAATACGGTGCAGAGCCAGACAGGAAGGAATAATGTCAAGCCCCGGCCAGCAAGTG
GGCTTTATTGCATAAGTGACATCGTCCTTTTCCCCAAGATAGAAAGGCAGGAGAGTGTCTTCTGCATGAA
TATGAAGATCTGGTACCCATCCGTGATACATTGAGGCTGTTCCCTGGGGGTCGTTACCTTCCACGAGCAA
AACACGTAGCCCCTTCAGAGCCAGATCCTGAGCAAGATGAACAGAAACTGAGGTTTTGTAAACGCCACCT
TTATGGGCAGCAACCCCGATCACCGGTGGAAATACGTCTTCAGCACGTCGCAATCGCGTACCAAACACAT
CACGCATATGATTAATTTGTTCAATTGTATAACCAACACGTTGCTCAACCCGTCCTCGAATTTCCATATC
CGGGTGCGGTAGTCGCCCTGCTTTCTCGGCATCTCTGATAGCCTGAGAAGAAACCCCAACTAAATCCGCT
GCTTCACCTATTCTCCAGCGCCGGGTTATTTTCCTCGCTTCCGGGCTGTCATCATTAAACTGTGCAATGG
CGATAGCCTTCGTCATTTCATGACCAGCGTTTATGCACTGGTTAAGTGTTTCCATGAGTTTCATTCTGAA
CATCCTTTAATCATTGCTTTGCGTTTTTTTATTAAATCTTGCAATTTACTGCAAAGCAACAACAAAATCG
CAAAGTCATCAAAAAACCGCAAAGTTGTTTAAAATAAGAGCAACACTACAAAAGGAGATAAGAAGAGCAC
ATACCTCAGTCACTTATTATCACTAGCGCTCGCCGCAGCCGTGTAACCGAGCATAGCGAGCGAACTGGCG
AGGAAGCAAAGAAGAACTGTTCTGTCAGATAGCTCTTACGCTCAGCGCAAGAAGAAATATCCACCGTGGG
AAAAACTCCAGGTAGAGGTACACACGCGGATAGCCAATTCAGAGTAATAAACTGTGATAATCAACCCTCA
TCAATGATGACGAACTAACCCCCGATATCAGGTCACATGACGAAGGGAAAGAGAAGGAAATCAACTGTGA
CAAACTGCCCTCAAATTTGGCTTCCTTAAAAATTACAGTTCAAAAAGTATGAGAAAATCCATGCAGGCTG
AAGGAAACAGCAAAACTGTGACAAATTACCCTCAGTAGGTCAGAACAAATGTGACGAACCACCCTCAAAT
CTGTGACAGATAACCCTCAGACTATCCTGTCGTCATGGAAGTGATATCGCGGAAGGAAAATACGATATGA
GTCGTCTGGCGGCCTTTCTTTTTCTCAATGTATGAGAGGCGCATTGGAGTTCTGCTGTTGATCTCATTAA
CACAGACCTGCAGGAAGCGGCGGCGGAAGTCAGGCATACGCTGGTAACTTTGAGGCAGCTGGTAACGCTC
TATGATCCAGTCGATTTTCAGAGAGACGATGCCTGAGCCATCCGGCTTACGATACTGACACAGGGATTCG
TATAAACGCATGGCATACGGATTGGTGATTTCTTTTGTTTCACTAAGCCGAAACTGCGTAAACCGGTTCT
GTAACCCGATAAAGAAGGGAATGAGATATGGGTTGATATGTACACTGTAAAGCCCTCTGGATGGACTGTG
CGCACGTTTGATAAACCAAGGAAAAGATTCATAGCCTTTTTCATCGCCGGCATCCTCTTCAGGGCGATAA
AAAACCACTTCCTTCCCCGCGAAACTCTTCAATGCCTG
Features (pLannotate 1.2.2; 11 found; start..end, strand, type, name):
    340..559     -  rep_origin     ori2: secondary origin of replication for the bacterial F plasmid; also known as oriS
    635..1249    -  rep_origin     oriV: origin of replication for the bacterial F plasmid
   1647..1991    -  CDS            resD (fragment): REDF_ECOLI - Also known as D. Protein inferred from homology: Swiss-Prot protein existence level 3. Acts as a repressor of transcription and as a site-specific resolvase that cleaves at the RfsF site. From Escherichia coli (strain K12).
   2107..2209    +  promoter       cat promoter: promoter of the E. coli cat gene encoding chloramphenicol acetyltransferase
   2210..2866    +  CDS            cat: CAT_ECOLX - Experimental evidence at protein level: Swiss-Prot protein existence level 1. This enzyme is an effector of chloramphenicol resistance in bacteria. From Escherichia coli. This protein is used as a marker in many commonly used cloning vectors, such as pACYC184.
   2905..2944    -  terminator     bacterial terminator (fragment): putative bacterial transcription terminator
   4101..4574    -  misc_feature   sopC: sopC; centromere-like partitioning region of the bacterial F plasmid
   4650..5618    -  CDS            sopB: SOPB_ECOLI - Also known as B. Experimental evidence at protein level: Swiss-Prot protein existence level 1. Control of plasmid partitioning; required to recognize the cis-acting. Binds specifically with the DNA segment containing the sopC region. SopB is trans-acting. From Escherichia coli (strain K12).
   5618..6793    -  CDS            sopA: partitioning protein for the bacterial F plasmid; sopA
   7119..7369    -  misc_feature   incC: incC; incompatibility region of the bacterial F plasmid
   7372..249     -  CDS            repE (across the origin): replication initiation protein for the bacterial F plasmid; repE
