[The description below was written by a language model from this plasmid's Addgene catalogue record and pLannotate feature annotations shown in this document.]
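Description:
pNR160 is a low-copy bacterial plasmid of 7,878 bp built on a pBAC (F-plasmid-derived bacterial artificial chromosome) backbone, and is catalogued as an empty-backbone "output plasmid" for recombinase-based state machines in E. coli. Most of the annotated sequence is replication and maintenance machinery. The repE initiator gene, the ori2/oriS origin and the incC incompatibility region control replication. The sopA and sopB genes act with the centromere-like sopC region to partition the plasmid faithfully to daughter cells, which keeps it stable at very low copy number. A separate oriV origin is also annotated, along with a fragment of the resD resolvase gene. Selection is by chloramphenicol, through a cat gene driven by its native promoter and followed by a fragment of a putative bacterial terminator.

According to the catalogue entry, the functional payload is a 5-state register assembled from recognition sites for two large serine integrases, TP901 and BxbI. In a register of this kind, attachment sites for the two enzymes are arranged so that recombination inverts or excises the intervening DNA. The final arrangement therefore depends on which recombinases were expressed and in what order, giving a heritable DNA record of past inputs. The automated feature table does not annotate the recombinase sites themselves. The register presumably lies in one of the unannotated stretches, such as the gap between the terminator and sopC, though the record does not give its position or layout. No recombinase genes, reporters or other expression cassettes are annotated, which suggests the integrases are supplied from a separate construct. The plasmid serves as a scaffold for reading register state or for adding gene-regulatory outputs.
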