Addgene plasmid #79542: pNR160
Purpose: (Empty Backbone) Output plasmid: contains 5-state register made up of TP901 and BxbI recognition sites.
Depositing lab: Timothy Lu. Depositing organization: Massachusetts Institute of Technology. Publication: Synthetic recombinase-based state machines in living cells. Roquet N, Soleimany AP, Ferris AC, Aaronson S, Lu TK. Science. 2016 Jul 22;353(6297):aad8559. doi: 10.1126/science.aad8559. Epub 2016 Jul 21. PubMed 27463678.
Backbone
  Vector backbone: pBAC
  Backbone manufacturer: Wild, J.; Hradecna, Z.; Szybalski, W. Genome Res. 2002 Sep; 12(9): 1434–1444. DOI: 10.1101/gr.130502
  Vector type: Bacterial Expression
Growth in bacteria
  Bacterial resistance: Chloramphenicol, 25 μg/mL
  Growth temperature: 37°C
  Growth strain: DH5alpha
  Copy number: Low Copy
Terms and licenses: Academic/Nonprofit Terms; Industry Terms: Not Available to Industry
How to cite: pNR160 was a gift from Timothy Lu (Addgene plasmid # 79542 ; http://n2t.net/addgene:79542 ; RRID:Addgene_79542)
