>Addgene plasmid #79542 | pNR160 | addgene partial sequence | sequence record 151389 | SopC-F1 5'-CACGATCCCACTCGTGTTG-3'
TTTCACCTGTTTTACGTAAAAACCCGCTTCGGCGGGTTTTTACTTTTGGTCATCGAGTGATTACAAAGCA
AGCAAAGAAAAAAGGCGACAGATTACTCTGTCGCCTTTTTTCCTGACTCATAACTTAGGTGGCGGGCTAG
CCGCCCCGCACTTAACCCGCTTCGGCGGGTTTTTGTTTTTCCCGAGTCTAAGGACCACGATGGCTCAGCA
ACCCTCTAACGGCGTTCCACATGCGCGTGCCATATCACTCTTTTAGTGCCTATTACACCCTAGGAGTGAG
GCAACTGTGTCGCTCTCAGCTGCGCGAGTTTTTATTTCGTTTATTTCAATTAAGGTAACTAAAAAACTCC
TTTGGCTACTGTCAGGCTGGCTATGGTGCATGGTTGGCGCTATTGCGTCGGGGTTTGTACCGTACACCAC
TGAGACCGCGGTGGTTGACCA
